>Addgene plasmid #54024 | mEmerald-CathespinB-6 | depositor partial sequence | sequence record 84212 | insert sequence
GACGTCAGATCCGCTAGCGCTACCGGACTCAGATCTCGAGCTCAAGCTTCGAATTCCAGGATGTGGTGGT
CCTTGATCCCTCTCTCTTGCCTGCTGGCACTGACCAGTGCCCATGACAAGCCTTCCTTTCACCCACTGTC
GGACGACATGATTAACTATATCAACAAACAGAATACAACATGGCAGGCTGGACGCAACTTCTACAATGTT
GACATAAGCTATCTGAAGAAGCTGTGTGGAACTGTCCTGGGTGGACCCAAGCTGCCGGAAAGGGTTGGGT
TCAGCGAGGACATAAATCTACCTGAATCCTTTGATGCACGGGAACAGTGGTCCAATTGCCCGACCATCGC
ACAGATCAGAGACCAGGGGTCCTGTGGCTCTTGTTGGGCATTTGGGGCAGTGGAAGCCATGTCTGACCGA
ATCTGCATTCACACCAATGGCCGAGTCAATGTGGAGGTGTCTGCTGAGGACCTGCTTACCTGCTGTGGTA
TCCAGTGTGGGGATGGCTGTAATGGTGGCTATCCCTCTGGAGCATGGAACTTCTGGACTAGAAAAGGCCT
GGTTTCTGGTGGAGTATACAATTCTCATATAGGCTGCTTACCCTACACCATCCCTCCCTGTGAACACCAT
GTCAATGGCTCCCGTCCCCCATGCACTGGAGAAGGAGATACTCCCAAGTGCAACAAGATGTGTGAGGCTG
GCTACTCCACATCCTACAAGGAAGATAAGCACTATGGGTACACTTCCTACAGTGTGTCTGACAGCGAGAA
GGAGATCATGGCGGAAATCTACAAAAATGGCCCAGTGGAGGGTGCTTTTACTGTGTTTTCTGACTTCTTG
ACTTACAAATCAGGCGTATACAAGCATGAAGCCGGTGATGTGATGGGAGGCCATGCCATCCGCATTCTGG
GCTGGGGAATAGAGAATGGAGTACCCTACTGGCTGGTAGCAAACTCCTGGAACGTTGACTGGGGTGATAA
TGGTTTCTTTAAAATCCTCAGAGGAGAGAACCACTGTGGAATTGAATCAGAAATCGTGGCTGGAATCCCA
CGCACTCAGGATCCACCGGTCGCCACCATGGTGAGCAAGGGCGAGGAGCTGTTCACCGGGGTGGTGCCCA
TCCTGGTCGAGCTGGACGGCGACGTAAACGGCCACAAGTTCAGCGTGTCCGGCGAGGGCGAGGGCGATGC
CACCTACGGCAAGCTGACCCTGAAGTTCATCTGCACCACCGGCAAGCTGCCCGTGCCCTGGCCCACCCTC
GTGACCACCTTGACCTACGGCGTGCAGTGCTTCGCCCGCTACCCCGACCACATGAAGCAGCACGACTTCT
TCAAGTCCGCCATGCCCGAAGGCTACGTCCAGGAGCGCACCATCTTCTTCAAGGACGACGGCAACTACAA
GACCCGCGCCGAGGTGAAGTTCGAGGGCGACACCCTGGTGAACCGCATCGAGCTGAAGGGCATCGACTTC
AAGGAGGACGGCAACATCCTGGGGCACAAGCTGGAGTACAACTACAACAGCCACAAGGTCTATATCACCG
CCGACAAGCAGAAGAACGGCATCAAGGTGAACTTCAAGACCCGCCACAACATCGAGGACGGCAGCGTGCA
GCTCGCCGACCACTACCAGCAGAACACCCCCATCGGCGACGGCCCCGTGCTGCTGCCCGACAACCACTAC
CTGAGCACCCAGTCCAAGCTGAGCAAAGACCCCAACGAGAAGCGCGATCACATGGTCCTGCTGGAGTTCG
TGACCGCCGCCGGGATCACTCTCGGCATGGACGAGCTGTACAAGTAAGCGGCCGCGACTCTAGATCATAA
TCAGCCATACCACATT
