>Addgene plasmid #54024 | mEmerald-CathespinB-6 | addgene partial sequence | sequence record 92476 | EGFP-N 5'-CGTCGCCGTCCAGCTCGACCAG-3'
CCTTGCTCACCATGGTGGCGACCGGTGGATCCTGAGTGCGTGGGATTCCAGCCACGATTTCTGATTCAAT
TCCACAGTGGTTCTCTCCTCTGAGGATTTTAAAGAAACCATTATCACCCCAGTCAACGTTCCAGGAGTTT
GCTACCAGCCAGTAGGGTACTCCATTCTCTATTCCCCAGCCCAGAATGCGGATGGCATGGCCTCCCATCA
CATCACCGGCTTCATGCTTGTATACGCCTGATTTGTAAGTCAAGAAGTCAGAAAACACAGTAAAAGCACC
CTCCACTGGGCCATTTTTGTAGATTTCCGCCATGATCTCCTTCTCGCTGTCAGACACACTGTAGGAAGTG
TACCCATAGTGCTTATCTTCCTTGTAGGATGTGGAGTAGCCAGCCTCACACATCTTGTTGCACTTGGGAG
TATCTCCTTCTCCAGTGCATGGGGGACGGGAGCCATTGACATGGTGTTCACAGGGAGGGATGGTGTAGGG
TAAGCAGCCTATATGAGAATTGTATACTCCACCAGAAACCAGGCCTTTTCTAGTCCAGAAGTTCCATGCT
CCAGAGGGATAGCCACCATTACAGCCATCCCCACACTGGATACCACAGCAGGTAAGCAGGTCCTCAGCAG
ACACCTCCACATTGACTCGGCCATTGGTGTGAATGCAGATTCGGTCAGACATGGCTTCCACTGCCCCAAA
TGCCCAACAAGAGCCACAGGACCCCTGGTCTCTGATCTGTGCGATGGTCGGGCAATTGGACCACTGTTCC
CGTGCATCAAAGGATTCAGGTAGATTTATGTCCTCGCTGAACCCAACCCTT
