[The description below was written by a language model from this plasmid's Addgene catalogue record.]
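Description:
mEmerald-CathespinB-6 is a mammalian expression plasmid that produces rat (Rattus norvegicus) cathepsin B fused to the green fluorescent protein mEmerald, and it is intended as a fluorescent marker for lysosomes. It is built on an mEmerald backbone of about 4.75 kb (excluding the insert). In bacteria it is maintained at high copy number under kanamycin selection. The backbone also carries a neomycin resistance marker, so stably transfected mammalian cells can be selected with G418. The record does not include a feature table, so the origin of replication and the exact layout of the resistance cassette are not stated. The use of an SV40 polyA reverse sequencing primer suggests that an SV40 polyadenylation signal lies downstream of the fusion.

The CMV promoter, a strong constitutive promoter in most mammalian cell lines, drives expression. The cathepsin B coding sequence (spelled "CathespinB" in the record and referenced to a rat mRNA accession) sits upstream of mEmerald, so the fluorescent protein is at the C terminus of the fusion. This leaves the N-terminal end of the protease free; in general, cathepsin B enters the secretory pathway and is sorted to lysosomes through its N-terminal signal sequence. The "6" in the name probably refers to the length of the linker between the two parts, but the record does not confirm this, and the cloning method is listed as unknown.

mEmerald is a bright, monomeric GFP derivative, recorded here with excitation at 487 nm and emission at 509 nm, which suits standard GFP/FITC filter sets. The construct is typically used to label lysosomes in live or fixed transfected cells for fluorescence microscopy, for example in studies of organelle distribution, dynamics or colocalization.
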