Addgene plasmid #54024: mEmerald-CathespinB-6
Purpose: Localization: Lysosomes, Excitation: 487, Emission: 509
Depositing lab: Michael Davidson. Depositing organization: Florida State University, Tallahassee.
Backbone
  Vector backbone: mEmerald
  Backbone size w/o insert (bp): 4750
  Vector type: Mammalian Expression
  Selectable markers: Neomycin (select with G418)
Growth in bacteria
  Bacterial resistance: Kanamycin, 50 μg/mL
  Growth temperature: 37°C
  Growth strain: DH5alpha
  Copy number: High Copy
Gene/Insert
  Gene/Insert name: CathespinB (alt name: NM_022597.2)
  Species: R. norvegicus (rat)
  Promoter: CMV
  Tag / fusion protein: mEmerald (C terminal on backbone)
  Cloning method: Unknown
  Sequencing primers: 5′ CMV-F; 3′ SV40pA-R
Terms and licenses: Academic/Nonprofit Terms; Industry Terms
Depositor comments: . Excitation = 487; Emission = 509. Localization data: Lysosomes
How to cite: mEmerald-CathespinB-6 was a gift from Michael Davidson (Addgene plasmid # 54024 ; http://n2t.net/addgene:54024 ; RRID:Addgene_54024)
